>Addgene plasmid #12092 | GFP-p53 (NES-) | addgene full sequence | sequence record 365348 | Addgene NGS Result
TTTGCAAAGATCGATCAAGAGACAGGATGAGGATCGTTTCGCATGATTGAACAAGATGGATTGCACGCAG
GTTCTCCGGCCGCTTGGGTGGAGAGGCTATTCGGCTATGACTGGGCACAACAGACAATCGGCTGCTCTGA
TGCCGCCGTGTTCCGGCTGTCAGCGCAGGGGCGCCCGGTTCTTTTTGTCAAGACCGACCTGTCCGGTGCC
CTGAATGAACTGCAAGACGAGGCAGCGCGGCTATCGTGGCTGGCCACGACGGGCGTTCCTTGCGCAGCTG
TGCTCGACGTTGTCACTGAAGCGGGAAGGGACTGGCTGCTATTGGGCGAAGTGCCGGGGCAGGATCTCCT
GTCATCTCACCTTGCTCCTGCCGAGAAAGTATCCATCATGGCTGATGCAATGCGGCGGCTGCATACGCTT
GATCCGGCTACCTGCCCATTCGACCACCAAGCGAAACATCGCATCGAGCGAGCACGTACTCGGATGGAAG
CCGGTCTTGTCGATCAGGATGATCTGGACGAAGAGCATCAGGGGCTCGCGCCAGCCGAACTGTTCGCCAG
GCTCAAGGCGAGCATGCCCGACGGCGAGGATCTCGTCGTGACCCATGGCGATGCCTGCTTGCCGAATATC
ATGGTGGAAAATGGCCGCTTTTCTGGATTCATCGACTGTGGCCGGCTGGGTGTGGCGGACCGCTATCAGG
ACATAGCGTTGGCTACCCGTGATATTGCTGAAGAGCTTGGCGGCGAATGGGCTGACCGCTTCCTCGTGCT
TTACGGTATCGCCGCTCCCGATTCGCAGCGCATCGCCTTCTATCGCCTTCTTGACGAGTTCTTCTGAGCG
GGACTCTGGGGTTCGAAATGACCGACCAAGCGACGCCCAACCTGCCATCACGAGATTTCGATTCCACCGC
CGCCTTCTATGAAAGGTTGGGCTTCGGAATCGTTTTCCGGGACGCCGGCTGGATGATCCTCCAGCGCGGG
GATCTCATGCTGGAGTTCTTCGCCCACCCTAGGGGGAGGCTAACTGAAACACGGAAGGAGACAATACCGG
AAGGAACCCGCGCTATGACGGCAATAAAAAGACAGAATAAAACGCACGGTGTTGGGTCGTTTGTTCATAA
ACGCGGGGTTCGGTCCCAGGGCTGGCACTCTGTCGATACCCCACCGAGACCCCATTGGGGCCAATACGCC
CGCGTTTCTTCCTTTTCCCCACCCCACCCCCCAAGTTCGGGTGAAGGCCCAGGGCTCGCAGCCAACGTCG
GGGCGGCAGGCCCTGCCATAGCCTCAGGTTACTCATATATACTTTAGATTGATTTAAAACTTCATTTTTA
ATTTAAAAGGATCTAGGTGAAGATCCTTTTTGATAATCTCATGACCAAAATCCCTTAACGTGAGTTTTCG
TTCCACTGAGCGTCAGACCCCGTAGAAAAGATCAAAGGATCTTCTTGAGATCCTTTTTTTCTGCGCGTAA
TCTGCTGCTTGCAAACAAAAAAACCACCGCTACCAGCGGTGGTTTGTTTGCCGGATCAAGAGCTACCAAC
TCTTTTTCCGAAGGTAACTGGCTTCAGCAGAGCGCAGATACCAAATACTGTTCTTCTAGTGTAGCCGTAG
TTAGGCCACCACTTCAAGAACTCTGTAGCACCGCCTACATACCTCGCTCTGCTAATCCTGTTACCAGTGG
CTGCTGCCAGTGGCGATAAGTCGTGTCTTACCGGGTTGGACTCAAGACGATAGTTACCGGATAAGGCGCA
GCGGTCGGGCTGAACGGGGGGTTCGTGCACACAGCCCAGCTTGGAGCGAACGACCTACACCGAACTGAGA
TACCTACAGCGTGAGCTATGAGAAAGCGCCACGCTTCCCGAAGGGAGAAAGGCGGACAGGTATCCGGTAA
GCGGCAGGGTCGGAACAGGAGAGCGCACGAGGGAGCTTCCAGGGGGAAACGCCTGGTATCTTTATAGTCC
TGTCGGGTTTCGCCACCTCTGACTTGAGCGTCGATTTTTGTGATGCTCGTCAGGGGGGCGGAGCCTATGG
AAAAACGCCAGCAACGCGGCCTTTTTACGGTTCCTGGCCTTTTGCTGGCCTTTTGCTCACATGTTCTTTC
CTGCGTTATCCCCTGATTCTGTGGATAACCGTATTACCGCCATGCATTAGTTATTAATAGTAATCAATTA
CGGGGTCATTAGTTCATAGCCCATATATGGAGTTCCGCGTTACATAACTTACGGTAAATGGCCCGCCTGG
CTGACCGCCCAACGACCCCCGCCCATTGACGTCAATAATGACGTATGTTCCCATAGTAACGCCAATAGGG
ACTTTCCATTGACGTCAATGGGTGGAGTATTTACGGTAAACTGCCCACTTGGCAGTACATCAAGTGTATC
ATATGCCAAGTACGCCCCCTATTGACGTCAATGACGGTAAATGGCCCGCCTGGCATTATGCCCAGTACAT
GACCTTATGGGACTTTCCTACTTGGCAGTACATCTACGTATTAGTCATCGCTATTACCATGGTGATGCGG
TTTTGGCAGTACATCAATGGGCGTGGATAGCGGTTTGACTCACGGGGATTTCCAAGTCTCCACCCCATTG
ACGTCAATGGGAGTTTGTTTTGGCACCAAAATCAACGGGACTTTCCAAAATGTCGTAACAACTCCGCCCC
ATTGACGCAAATGGGCGGTAGGCGTGTACGGTGGGAGGTCTATATAAGCAGAGCTGGTTTAGTGAACCGT
CAGATCCGCTAGCGCTACCGGACTCAGATCTCGAGCTCAAGCTTCGAATTCTGCAGATGGAGGAGCCGCA
GTCAGATCCTAGCGTCGAGCCCCCTCTGAGTCAGGAAACATTTTCAGACCTATGGAAACTACTTCCTGAA
AACAACGTTCTGTCCCCCTTGCCGTCCCAAGCAATGGATGATTTGATGCTGTCCCCGGACGATATTGAAC
AATGGTTCACTGAAGACCCAGGTCCAGATGAAGCTCCCAGAATGCCAGAGGCTGCTCCCCGCGTGGCCCC
TGCACCAGCAGCTCCTACACCGGCGGCCCCTGCACCAGCCCCCTCCTGGCCCCTGTCATCTTCTGTCCCT
TCCCAGAAAACCTACCAGGGCAGCTACGGTTTCCGTCTGGGCTTCTTGCATTCTGGGACAGCCAAGTCTG
TGACTTGCACGTACTCCCCTGCCCTCAACAAGATGTTTTGCCAACTGGCCAAGACCTGCCCTGTGCAGCT
GTGGGTTGATTCCACACCCCCGCCCGGCACCCGCGTCCGCGCCATGGCCATCTACAAGCAGTCACAGCAC
ATGACGGAGGTTGTGAGGCGCTGCCCCCACCATGAGCGCTGCTCAGATAGCGATGGTCTGGCCCCTCCTC
AGCATCTTATCCGAGTGGAAGGAAATTTGCGTGTGGAGTATTTGGATGACAGAAACACTTTTCGACATAG
TGTGGTGGTGCCCTATGAGCCGCCTGAGGTTGGCTCTGACTGTACCACCATCCACTACAACTACATGTGT
AACAGTTCCTGCATGGGCGGCATGAACCGGAGGCCCATCCTCACCATCATCACACTGGAAGACTCCAGTG
GTAATCTACTGGGACGGAACAGCTTTGAGGTGCGTGTTTGTGCCTGTCCTGGGAGAGACCGGCGCACAGA
GGAAGAGAATCTCCGCAAGAAAGGGGAGCCTCACCACGAGCTGCCCCCAGGGAGCACTAAGCGAGCACTG
CCCAACAACACCAGCTCCTCTCCCCAGCCAAAGAAGAAACCACTGGATGGAGAATATTTCACCCTTCAGA
TCCGTGGGCGTGAGCGCTTCGAGATGTTCCGAGAGCTGAATGAGGCCGCGGAAGCCAAGGATGCCCAGGC
TGGGAAGGAGCCAGGGGGGAGCAGGGCTCACTCCAGCCACCTGAAGTCCAAAAAGGGTCAGTCTACCTCC
CGCCATAAAAAACTCATGTTCAAGACAGAAGGGCCTGACTCAGACCGGGATCCACCGGTCGCCACCATGG
TGAGCAAGGGCGAGGAGCTGTTCACCGGGGTGGTGCCCATCCTGGTCGAGCTGGACGGCGACGTAAACGG
CCACAAGTTCAGCGTGTCCGGCGAGGGCGAGGGCGATGCCACCTACGGCAAGCTGACCCTGAAGTTCATC
TGCACCACCGGCAAGCTGCCCGTGCCCTGGCCCACCCTCGTGACCACCCTGACCTACGGCGTGCAGTGCT
TCAGCCGCTACCCCGACCACATGAAGCAGCACGACTTCTTCAAGTCCGCCATGCCCGAAGGCTACGTCCA
GGAGCGCACCATCTTCTTCAAGGACGACGGCAACTACAAGACCCGCGCCGAGGTGAAGTTCGAGGGCGAC
ACCCTGGTGAACCGCATCGAGCTGAAGGGCATCGACTTCAAGGAGGACGGCAACATCCTGGGGCACAAGC
TGGAGTACAACTACAACAGCCACAACGTCTATATCATGGCCGACAAGCAGAAGAACGGCATCAAGGTGAA
CTTCAAGATCCGCCACAACATCGAGGACGGCAGCGTGCAGCTCGCCGACCACTACCAGCAGAACACCCCC
ATCGGCGACGGCCCCGTGCTGCTGCCCGACAACCACTACCTGAGCACCCAGTCCGCCCTGAGCAAAGACC
CCAACGAGAAGCGCGATCACATGGTCCTGCTGGAGTTCGTGACCGCCGCCGGGATCACTCTCGGCATGGA
CGAGCTGTACAAGTAAAGCGGCCGCGACTCTAGATCATAATCAGCCATACCACATTTGTAGAGGTTTTAC
TTGCTTTAAAAAACCTCCCACACCTCCCCCTGAACCTGAAACATAAAATGAATGCAATTGTTGTTGTTAA
CTTGTTTATTGCAGCTTATAATGGTTACAAATAAAGCAATAGCATCACAAATTTCACAAATAAAGCATTT
TTTTCACTGCATTCTAGTTGTGGTTTGTCCAAACTCATCAATGTATCTTAAGGCGTAAATTGTAAGCGTT
AATATTTTGTTAAAATTCGCGTTAAATTTTTGTTAAATCAGCTCATTTTTTAACCAATAGGCCGAAATCG
GCAAAATCCCTTATAAATCAAAAGAATAGACCGAGATAGGGT
[37 nt withheld, positions 5083-5119]
AAAGAACGTGGACTCCAACGTCAAAGG
[49 nt withheld, positions 5147-5195]
T
[91 nt withheld, positions 5197-5287]
G
[124 nt withheld, positions 5289-5412]
CAGGTGGCACTTTTCGGGGAAATGTGCGCGGAACCCCTATTTGTTTATTTTTCTAAATACATTCAAATAT
GTATCCGCTCATGAGACAATAACCCTGATAAATGCTTCAATAATATTGAAAAAGGAAGAGTCCTGAGGCG
GAAAGAACCAGCTGTGGAATGTGTGTCAGTTAGGGTGTGGAAAGTCCCCAGGCTCCCCAGCAGGCAGAAG
TATGCAAAGCATGCATCTCAATTAGTCAGCAACCAGGTGTGGAAAGTCCCCAGGCTCCCCAGCAGGCAGA
AGTATGCAAAGCATGCATCTCAATTAGTCAGCAACCATAGTCCCGCCCCTAACTCCGCCCATCCCGCCCC
TAACTCCGCCCAGTTCCGCCCATTCTCCGCCCCATGGCTGACTAATTTTTTTTATTTATGCAGAGGCCGA
GGCCGCCTCGGCCTCTGAGCTATTCCAGAAGTAGTGAGGAGGCTTTTTTGGAGGCCTAGGCT
Features (pLannotate 1.2.2; 15 found; start..end, strand, type, name):
     43..837     +  CDS            NeoR/KanR: aminoglycoside phosphotransferase from Tn5; aph(3')-II (or nptII); confers resistance to neomycin, kanamycin, and G418 (Geneticin®)
    858..1010    +  CDS            ble (fragment): BLE_KLEPN - Experimental evidence at protein level: Swiss-Prot protein existence level 1. Binding protein with a strong affinity to the bleomycin family of antibiotics. Binds to CL990; an antimitotic-antibiotic compound. From Klebsiella pneumoniae.
   1069..1116    +  polyA_signal   HSV TK poly(A) signal: herpes simplex virus thymidine kinase polyadenylation signal (Cole and Stacy, 1985)
   1207..1223    -  polyA_signal   bGH poly(A) signal (fragment): bovine growth hormone polyadenylation signal
   1445..2033    +  rep_origin     ori: high-copy-number ColE1/pMB1/pBR322/pUC origin of replication
   2208..2511    +  enhancer       CMV enhancer: human cytomegalovirus immediate early enhancer
   2512..2715    +  promoter       CMV promoter: human cytomegalovirus (CMV) immediate early promoter
   2738..2786    +  misc_feature   MCS (fragment): multiple cloning site
   2787..3965    +  CDS            p53: human tumor suppressor protein that is often mutated in cancers; Homo sapiens TP53; responds to cellular stresses to regulate the expression of target genes
   3987..4706    +  CDS            EGFP: the original enhanced GFP (Yang et al., 1996) mammalian codon-optimized
   4723..4806    +  CDS            large T antigen (fragment): large T antigen from SV40 (simian virus 40)
   4829..4950    +  polyA_signal   SV40 poly(A) signal: SV40 polyadenylation signal
   4984..5412    -  rep_origin     f1 ori (sequence partly withheld): f1 bacteriophage origin of replication; arrow indicates direction of (+) strand synthesis
   5439..5543    +  promoter       AmpR promoter: bla
   5545..8       +  promoter       SV40 promoter (across the origin): SV40 enhancer and early promoter
