[The description below was written by a language model from this plasmid's Addgene catalogue record and pLannotate feature annotations shown in this document.]
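Description:
GFP-p53 (NES-) is a mammalian expression plasmid built on the Clontech pEGFP-N1 backbone. It carries human TP53 cloned between the PstI and BamHI sites of the multiple cloning site, and both sites are retained. The p53 coding sequence lies directly upstream of EGFP, so despite the "GFP-p53" name the fluorescent protein is fused to the C-terminus of p53. Transcription of the fusion is driven by the human cytomegalovirus immediate-early enhancer and promoter and terminated by the SV40 polyadenylation signal. The insert carries two substitutions, L348A and L350A, which the name indicates disable the nuclear export signal of p53. The record notes that the resulting protein localizes to the nucleus.

The plasmid replicates at high copy in E. coli from a ColE1/pUC-type origin and also carries an f1 origin for single-stranded DNA production. Selection relies on the Tn5 NeoR/KanR aminoglycoside phosphotransferase gene. This gene sits behind tandem bacterial (bla-type) and SV40 early promoters and is followed by the HSV TK poly(A) signal, so it gives kanamycin resistance in bacteria and permits G418 selection of transfected mammalian cells. The short ble, bGH poly(A) and SV40 large T antigen fragments in the feature table are probably residual backbone sequence or annotation artefacts rather than functional parts.

The associated publication examined the requirement for the HDM2 RING-finger domain in nuclear exclusion of p53. In that context, this construct serves as an export-defective, fluorescently trackable p53 for live or fixed-cell imaging of subcellular localization, typically compared with a wild-type p53-GFP fusion.
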