Addgene plasmid #12092: GFP-p53 (NES-)
Depositing lab: Tyler Jacks. Publication: An intact HDM2 RING-finger domain is required for nuclear exclusion of p53. Boyd SD, Tsai KY, Jacks T. Nat Cell Biol. 2000 Sep . 2(9):563-8. 10.1038/35023500 PubMed 10980695.
Backbone
  Vector backbone: pEGFP-N1
  Backbone manufacturer: Clontech
  Backbone size w/o insert (bp): 4730
  Vector type: Mammalian Expression
Growth in bacteria
  Bacterial resistance: Kanamycin, 50 μg/mL
  Growth temperature: 37°C
  Growth strain: DH5alpha
  Copy number: High Copy
Gene/Insert
  Gene/Insert name: p53 (NES-) (alt name: p53)
  Species: H. sapiens (human)
  Mutation: L348A L350A Localized to nucleus.
  Entrez Gene: TP53 (a.k.a. BCC7, BMFS5, LFS1, P53, TRP53)
  Tag / fusion protein: GFP (C terminal on backbone)
  Cloning method: Restriction Enzyme; 5′ cloning site PstI (not destroyed); 3′ cloning site BamHI (not destroyed)
  Sequencing primers: 5′ CMV-F; 3′ EGFP-N
Terms and licenses: Academic/Nonprofit Terms; Industry Terms: Not Available to Industry
How to cite: GFP-p53 (NES-) was a gift from Tyler Jacks (Addgene plasmid # 12092 ; http://n2t.net/addgene:12092 ; RRID:Addgene_12092)
